>Addgene plasmid #149313 | pDONR223 SARS-CoV-2 NSP10_nostop | addgene full sequence | sequence record 296446 | Addgene NGS Result
GCTGGCACGACAGGTTTCCCGACTGGAAAGCGGGCAGTGAGCGCAACGCAATTAATACGCGTACCGCTAG
CCAGGAAGAGTTTGTAGAAACGCAAAAAGGCCATCCGTCAGGATGGCCTTCTGCTTAGTTTGATGCCTGG
CAGTTTATGGCGGGCGTCCTGCCCGCCACCCTCCGGGCCGTTGCTTCACAACGTTCAAATCCGCTCCCGG
CGGATTTGTCCTACTCAGGAGAGCGTTCACCGACAAACAACAGATAAAACGAAAGGCCCAGTCTTCCGAC
TGAGCCTTTCGTTTTATTTGATGCCTGGCAGTTCCCTACTCTCGCGTTAACGCTAGCATGGATGTTTTCC
CAGTCACGACGTTGTAAAACGACGGCCAGTCTTAAGCTCGGGCCCCAAATAATGATTTTATTTTGACTGA
TAGTGACCTGTTCGTTGCAACAAATTGATGAGCAATGCTTTTTTATAATGCCAACTTTGTACAAAAAAGT
TGGCATG
[417 nt withheld, positions 498-914]
TACCCAACTTTCTTGTACAAAGTTGGCATTATAAGAAAGCATTGCTTATCAATTTGTTGCAACGAACAGG
TCACTATCAGTCAAAATAAAATCATTATTTGCCATCCAGCTGATATCCCCTATAGTGAGTCGTATTACAT
GGTCATAGCTGTTTCCTGGCAGCTCTGGCCCGTGTCTCAAAATCTCTGATGTTACATTGCACAAGATAAA
AATATATCATCATGCCTCCTCTAGACCAGCCAGGACAGAAATGCCTCGACTTCGCTGCTACCCAAGGTTG
CCGGGTGACGCACACCGTGGAAACGGATGAAGGCACGAACCCAGTGGACATAAGCCTGTTCGGTTCGTAA
GCTGTAATGCAAGTAGCGTATGCGCTCACGCAACTGGTCCAGAACCTTGACCGAACGCAGCGGTGGTAAC
GGCGCAGTGGCGGTTTTCATGGCTTGTTATGACTGTTTTTTTGGGGTACAGTCTATGCCTCGGGCATCCA
AGCAGCAAGCGCGTTACGCCGTGGGTCGATGTTTGATGTTATGGAGCAGCAACGATGTTACGCAGCAGGG
CAGTCGCCCTAAAACAAAGTTAAACATTATGAGGGAAGCGGTGATCGCCGAAGTATCGACTCAACTATCA
GAGGTAGTTGGCGTCATCGAGCGCCATCTCGAACCGACGTTGCTGGCCGTACATTTGTACGGCTCCGCAG
TGGATGGCGGCCTGAAGCCACACAGTGATATTGATTTGCTGGTTACGGTGACCGTAAGGCTTGATGAAAC
AACGCGGCGAGCTTTGATCAACGACCTTTTGGAAACTTCGGCTTCCCCTGGAGAGAGCGAGATTCTCCGC
GCTGTAGAAGTCACCATTGTTGTGCACGACGACATCATTCCGTGGCGTTATCCAGCTAAGCGCGAACTGC
AATTTGGAGAATGGCAGCGCAATGACATTCTTGCAGGTATCTTCGAGCCAGCCACGATCGACATTGATCT
GGCTATCTTGCTGACAAAAGCAAGAGAACATAGCGTTGCCTTGGTAGGTCCAGCGGCGGAGGAACTCTTT
GATCCGGTTCCTGAACAGGATCTATTTGAGGCGCTAAATGAAACCTTAACGCTATGGAACTCGCCGCCCG
ACTGGGCTGGCGATGAGCGAAATGTAGTGCTTACGTTGTCCCGCATTTGGTACAGCGCAGTAACCGGCAA
AATCGCGCCGAAGGATGTCGCTGCCGACTGGGCAATGGAGCGCCTGCCGGCCCAGTATCAGCCCGTCATA
CTTGAAGCTAGACAGGCTTATCTTGGACAAGAAGAAGATCGCTTGGCCTCGCGCGCAGATCAGTTGGAAG
AATTTGTCCACTACGTGAAAGGCGAGATCACCAAGGTAGTCGGCAAATAACCCTCGAGCCACCCATGACC
AAAATCCCTTAACGTGAGTTACGCGTCGTTCCACTGAGCGTCAGACCCCGTAGAAAAGATCAAAGGATCT
TCTTGAGATCCTTTTTTTCTGCGCGTAATCTGCTGCTTGCAAACAAAAAAACCACCGCTACCAGCGGTGG
TTTGTTTGCCGGATCAAGAGCTACCAACTCTTTTTCCGAAGGTAACTGGCTTCAGCAGAGCGCAGATACC
AAATACTGTTCTTCTAGTGTAGCCGTAGTTAGGCCACCACTTCAAGAACTCTGTAGCACCGCCTACATAC
CTCGCTCTGCTAATCCTGTTACCAGTGGCTGCTGCCAGTGGCGATAAGTCGTGTCTTACCGGGTTGGACT
CAAGACGATAGTTACCGGATAAGGCGCAGCGGTCGGGCTGAACGGGGGGTTCGTGCACACAGCCCAGCTT
GGAGCGAACGACCTACACCGAACTGAGATACCTACAGCGTGAGCTATGAGAAAGCGCCACGCTTCCCGAA
GGGAGAAAGGCGGACAGGTATCCGGTAAGCGGCAGGGTCGGAACAGGAGAGCGCACGAGGGAGCTTCCAG
GGGGAAACGCCTGGTATCTTTATAGTCCTGTCGGGTTTCGCCACCTCTGACTTGAGCGTCGATTTTTGTG
ATGCTCGTCAGGGGGGCGGAGCCTATGGAAAAACGCCAGCAACGCGGCCTTTTTACGGTTCCTGGCCTTT
TGCTGGCCTTTTGCTCACATGTTCTTTCCTGCGTTATCCCCTGATTCTGTGGATAACCGTATTACCGCCT
TTGAGTGAGCTGATACCGCTCGCCGCAGCCGAACGACCGAGCGCAGCGAGTCAGTGAGCGAGGAAGCGGA
AGAGCGCCCAATACGCAAACCGCCTCTCCCCGCGCGTTGGCCGATTCATTAATGCA
Features (pLannotate 1.2.2; 12 found; start..end, strand, type, name):
     95..122     -  terminator     rrnB T2 terminator: transcription terminator T2 from the E. coli rrnB gene
    254..297     +  terminator     rrnB T1 terminator: Escherichia coli rrnB; transcription terminator T1 from the E. coli rrnB gene
    344..380     -  CDS            lacZα (fragment): LacZα fragment of β-galactosidase; lacZ fragment
    397..492     +  protein_bind   attL3: mutant version of attL; recombination site for the Gateway® LR reaction LR Clonase™
    498..929     +  CDS            R1A_SARS (fragment) (sequence partly withheld): Experimental evidence at protein level: Swiss-Prot protein existence level 1. [Non-structural protein 10]: Plays a pivotal role in viral transcription by stimulating both nsp14 3'-5' exoribonuclease and nsp16 2'-O-methyltransferase activities. Therefore plays an essential role in viral mRNAs cap methylation. From Severe acute respiratory syndrome coronavirus (SARS-CoV).
    916..1015    -  protein_bind   attL2: mutant version of attL; recombination site for the Gateway® LR reaction LR Clonase™
   1033..1051    -  promoter       T7 promoter: promoter for bacteriophage T7 RNA polymerase
   1241..1264    +  promoter       Pc promoter (fragment): intI1 (promoter lies within the coding sequence); class 1 integron promoter
   1440..1496    +  CDS            GmR (fragment): gentamycin acetyltransferase; aacC1; confers resistance to gentamycin
   1503..2294    +  CDS            SmR: aminoglycoside adenylyltransferase (Murphy, 1985); aadA; confers resistance to spectinomycin and streptomycin
   2387..2975    +  rep_origin     ori: high-copy-number ColE1/pMB1/pBR322/pUC origin of replication
   3158..40      +  CDS            lacI (fragment) (across the origin): lac repressor; lacI; The lac repressor binds to the lac operator to inhibit transcription in E. coli. This inhibition can be relieved by adding lactose or isopropyl-β-D-thiogalactopyranoside (IPTG).
