[The description below was written by a language model from this plasmid's Addgene catalogue record and pLannotate feature annotations shown in this document.]
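Description:
pDONR223 SARS-CoV-2 NSP10_nostop is a Gateway-compatible entry clone built on the pDONR223 backbone, carrying the coding sequence of non-structural protein 10 (NSP10) from SARS-CoV-2 isolate Wuhan-Hu-1. It is a bacterial propagation and shuttle plasmid rather than an expression vector. It replicates in E. coli from a high-copy ColE1/pUC-type origin and is selected with spectinomycin through the aadA (SmR) aminoglycoside adenylyltransferase gene, which lies downstream of a class 1 integron Pc promoter fragment and a short remnant of a gentamicin resistance gene. The sequenced plasmid is about 3.2 kb, smaller than the listed 5 kb empty backbone. This is consistent with the donor vector's counter-selection cassette having been exchanged for the insert during Gateway cloning.

The roughly 420 bp insert was made synthetically and codon-optimized, so it differs from the viral ORF1ab sequence by many synonymous changes. The annotation tool recognises it by homology to the NSP10 region of the SARS-CoV replicase polyprotein, a cofactor that stimulates the nsp14 exoribonuclease and nsp16 2'-O-methyltransferase activities involved in viral mRNA capping. The ORF is flanked by two attL recombination sites (annotated as attL3 and attL2), which allow LR Clonase-mediated transfer into attR destination vectors. Because the stop codon is omitted, the ORF can be read through into C-terminal tags or fusion partners supplied by the destination vector. rrnB T1 and T2 terminators upstream insulate the cassette from read-through transcription, and a T7 promoter sits just outside the downstream attL site, facing the insert. Small lacZα and lacI fragments are backbone remnants. The clone belongs to a collection of SARS-CoV-2 coding regions intended for flexible subcloning into expression and interaction-assay vectors.
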