Addgene plasmid #149313: pDONR223 SARS-CoV-2 NSP10_nostop
Purpose: Gateway-compatible Entry vector, with insert of NSP10 gene's CDS from SARS-CoV-2 isolate Wuhan-Hu-1. Does not contain stop codon.
Depositing lab: Fritz Roth. Depositing organization: Sinai Health System. Publication: A Comprehensive, Flexible Collection of SARS-CoV-2 Coding Regions. Kim DK, Knapp JJ, Kuang D, Chawla A, Cassonnet P, Lee H, Sheykhkarimli D, Samavarchi-Tehrani P, Abdouni H, Rayhan A, Li R, Pogoutse O, Coyaud E, van der Werf S, Demeret C, Gingras AC, Taipale M, Raught B, Jacob Y, Roth FP. G3 (Bethesda). 2020 Aug 6. pii: g3.120.401554. doi: 10.1534/g3.120.401554. PubMed 32763951.
Backbone
  Vector backbone: pDONR223
  Backbone manufacturer: Rual et al, Genome Res. 14:2128-2135, 2004.
  Backbone size w/o insert (bp): 5005
  Vector type: Gateway-compatible Entry vector
Growth in bacteria
  Bacterial resistance: Spectinomycin, 50 μg/mL
  Growth temperature: 37°C
  Growth strain: DH5alpha
  Copy number: Unknown
Gene/Insert
  Gene/Insert name: NSP10
  Species: SARS-CoV-2 isolate Wuhan-Hu-1
  Insert size (bp): 420
  Mutation: Many synonymous changes due to codon optimization
  Entrez Gene: ORF1ab (a.k.a. GU280_gp01)
  Cloning method: Gateway Cloning
  Sequencing primers: 5′ M13F; 3′ M13R
Resource information
  A portion of this plasmid was derived from a plasmid made by: Synthesized from GenScript
Terms and licenses: Academic/Nonprofit Terms; Industry Terms
How to cite: pDONR223 SARS-CoV-2 NSP10_nostop was a gift from Fritz Roth (Addgene plasmid # 149313 ; http://n2t.net/addgene:149313 ; RRID:Addgene_149313)
