>Addgene plasmid #149313 | pDONR223 SARS-CoV-2 NSP10_nostop | depositor partial sequence | sequence record 291920 | Inserted CDS without stop codon
ATG
[417 nt withheld, positions 4-420]
